>Addgene plasmid #182646 | pxpr_050-wt-ltr | addgene full sequence | sequence record 361389 | Addgene NGS Result
GCCTCCTGGCGCCGCACCGGCCCAAGGAGCCCGCGTGGTTCCTGGCCACCGTCGGAGTCTCGCCCGACCA
CCAGGGCAAGGGTCTGGGCAGCGCCGTCGTGCTCCCCGGAGTGGAGGCGGCCGAGCGCGCCGGGGTGCCC
GCCTTCCTGGAGACCTCCGCGCCCCGCAACCTCCCCTTCTACGAGCGGCTCGGCTTCACCGTCACCGCCG
ACGTCGAGGTGCCCGAAGGACCGCGCACCTGGTGCATGACCCGCAAGCCCGGTGCCTGAACGCGTTAAGT
CGACAATCAACCTCTGGATTACAAAATTTGTGAAAGATTGACTGGTATTCTTAACTATGTTGCTCCTTTT
ACGCTATGTGGATACGCTGCTTTAATGCCTTTGTATCATGCTATTGCTTCCCGTATGGCTTTCATTTTCT
CCTCCTTGTATAAATCCTGGTTGCTGTCTCTTTATGAGGAGTTGTGGCCCGTTGTCAGGCAACGTGGCGT
GGTGTGCACTGTGTTTGCTGACGCAACCCCCACTGGTTGGGGCATTGCCACCACCTGTCAGCTCCTTTCC
GGGACTTTCGCTTTCCCCCTCCCTATTGCCACGGCGGAACTCATCGCCGCCTGCCTTGCCCGCTGCTGGA
CAGGGGCTCGGCTGTTGGGCACTGACAATTCCGTGGTGTTGTCGGGGAAATCATCGTCCTTTCCTTGGCT
GCTCGCCTGTGTTGCCACCTGGATTCTGCGCGGGACGTCCTTCTGCTACGTCCCTTCGGCCCTCAATCCA
GCGGACCTTCCTTCCCGCGGCCTGCTGCCGGCTCTGCGGCCTCTTCCGCGTCTTCGCCTTCGCCCTCAGA
CGAGTCGGATCTCCCTTTGGGCCGCCTCCCCGCGTCGACTTTAAGACCAATGACTTACAAGGCAGCTGTA
GATCTTAGCCACTTTTTAAAAGAAAAGGGGGGACTGGAAGGGCTAATTCACTCCCAACGAAGACAAGATA
TCCTTGATCTGTGGATCTACCACACACAAGGCTACTTCCCTGATTGGCAGAACTACACACCAGGGCCAGG
GATCAGATATCCACTGACCTTTGGATGGTGCTACAAGCTAGTACCAGTTGAGCAAGAGAAGGTAGAAGAA
GCCAATGAAGGAGAGAACACCCGCTTGTTACACCCTGTGAGCCTGCATGGGATGGATGACCCGGAGAGAG
AAGTATTAGAGTGGAGGTTTGACAGCCGCCTAGCATTTCATCACATGGCCCGAGAGCTGCATCCGGAGTA
CTTCAAGAACTGCTGACATCGAGCTTGCTACAAGGGACTTTCCGCTGGGGACTTTCCAGGGAGGCGTGGC
CTGGGCGGGACTGGGGAGTGGCGAGCCCTCAGATGCTGCATATAAGCAGCTGCTTTTTGCTTGTACTGGG
TCTCTCTGGTTAGACCAGATCTGAGCCTGGGAGCTCTCTGGCTAACTAGGGAACCCACTGCTTAAGCCTC
AATAAAGCTTGCCTTGAGTGCTTCAAGTAGTGTGTGCCCGTCTGTTGTGTGACTCTGGTAACTAGAGATC
CCTCAGACCCTTTTAGTCAGTGTGGAAAATCTCTAGCAGTACGTATAGTAGTTCATGTCATCTTATTATT
CAGTATTTATAACTTGCAAAGAAATGAATATCAGAGAGTGAGAGGAACTTGTTTATTGCAGCTTATAATG
GTTACAAATAAAGCAATAGCATCACAAATTTCACAAATAAAGCATTTTTTTCACTGCATTCTAGTTGTGG
TTTGTCCAAACTCATCAATGTATCTTATCATGTCTGGCTCTAGCTATCCCGCCCCTAACTCCGCCCATCC
CGCCCCTAACTCCGCCCAGTTCCGCCCATTCTCCGCCCCATGGCTGACTAATTTTTTTTATTTATGCAGA
GGCCGAGGCCGCCTCGGCCTCTGAGCTATTCCAGAAGTAGTGAGGAGGCTTTTTTGGAGGCCTAGGGACG
TACCCAATTCGCCCTATAGTGAGTCGTATTACGCGCGCTCACTGGCCGTCGTTTTACAACGTCGTGACTG
GGAAAACCCTGGCGTTACCCAACTTAATCGCCTTGCAGCACATCCCCCTTTCGCCAGCTGGCGTAATAGC
GAAGAGGCCCGCACCGATCGCCCTTCCCAACAGTTGCGCAGCCTGAATGGCGAATGGG
[124 nt withheld, positions 2159-2282]
C
[91 nt withheld, positions 2284-2374]
A
[49 nt withheld, positions 2376-2424]
CCTTTGACGTTGGAGTCCACGTTCTTT
[37 nt withheld, positions 2452-2488]
ACCCTATCTCGGTCTATTCTTTTGATTTATAAGGGATTTTGCCGATTTCGGCCTATTGGTTAAAAAATGA
GCTGATTTAACAAAAATTTAACGCGAATTTTAACAAAATATTAACGCTTACAATTTAGGTGGCACTTTTC
GGGGAAATGTGCGCGGAACCCCTATTTGTTTATTTTTCTAAATACATTCAAATATGTATCCGCTCATGAG
ACAATAACCCTGATAAATGCTTCAATAATATTGAAAAAGGAAGAGTATGAGTATTCAACATTTCCGTGTC
GCCCTTATTCCCTTTTTTGCGGCATTTTGCCTTCCTGTTTTTGCTCACCCAGAAACGCTGGTGAAAGTAA
AAGATGCTGAAGATCAGTTGGGTGCACGAGTGGGTTACATCGAACTGGATCTCAACAGCGGTAAGATCCT
TGAGAGTTTTCGCCCCGAAGAACGTTTTCCAATGATGAGCACTTTTAAAGTTCTGCTATGTGGCGCGGTA
TTATCCCGTATTGACGCCGGGCAAGAGCAACTCGGTCGCCGCATACACTATTCTCAGAATGACTTGGTTG
AGTACTCACCAGTCACAGAAAAGCATCTTACGGATGGCATGACAGTAAGAGAATTATGCAGTGCTGCCAT
AACCATGAGTGATAACACTGCGGCCAACTTACTTCTGACAACGATCGGAGGACCGAAGGAGCTAACCGCT
TTTTTGCACAACATGGGGGATCATGTAACTCGCCTTGATCGTTGGGAACCGGAGCTGAATGAAGCCATAC
CAAACGACGAGCGTGACACCACGATGCCTGTAGCAATGGCAACAACGTTGCGCAAACTATTAACTGGCGA
ACTACTTACTCTAGCTTCCCGGCAACAATTAATAGACTGGATGGAGGCGGATAAAGTTGCAGGACCACTT
CTGCGCTCGGCCCTTCCGGCTGGCTGGTTTATTGCTGATAAATCTGGAGCCGGTGAGCGTGGGTCTCGCG
GTATCATTGCAGCACTGGGGCCAGATGGTAAGCCCTCCCGTATCGTAGTTATCTACACGACGGGGAGTCA
GGCAACTATGGATGAACGAAATAGACAGATCGCTGAGATAGGTGCCTCACTGATTAAGCATTGGTAACTG
TCAGACCAAGTTTACTCATATATACTTTAGATTGATTTAAAACTTCATTTTTAATTTAAAAGGATCTAGG
TGAAGATCCTTTTTGATAATCTCATGACCAAAATCCCTTAACGTGAGTTTTCGTTCCACTGAGCGTCAGA
CCCCGTAGAAAAGATCAAAGGATCTTCTTGAGATCCTTTTTTTCTGCGCGTAATCTGCTGCTTGCAAACA
AAAAAACCACCGCTACCAGCGGTGGTTTGTTTGCCGGATCAAGAGCTACCAACTCTTTTTCCGAAGGTAA
CTGGCTTCAGCAGAGCGCAGATACCAAATACTGTTCTTCTAGTGTAGCCGTAGTTAGGCCACCACTTCAA
GAACTCTGTAGCACCGCCTACATACCTCGCTCTGCTAATCCTGTTACCAGTGGCTGCTGCCAGTGGCGAT
AAGTCGTGTCTTACCGGGTTGGACTCAAGACGATAGTTACCGGATAAGGCGCAGCGGTCGGGCTGAACGG
GGGGTTCGTGCACACAGCCCAGCTTGGAGCGAACGACCTACACCGAACTGAGATACCTACAGCGTGAGCT
ATGAGAAAGCGCCACGCTTCCCGAAGGGAGAAAGGCGGACAGGTATCCGGTAAGCGGCAGGGTCGGAACA
GGAGAGCGCACGAGGGAGCTTCCAGGGGGAAACGCCTGGTATCTTTATAGTCCTGTCGGGTTTCGCCACC
TCTGACTTGAGCGTCGATTTTTGTGATGCTCGTCAGGGGGGCGGAGCCTATGGAAAAACGCCAGCAACGC
GGCCTTTTTACGGTTCCTGGCCTTTTGCTGGCCTTTTGCTCACATGTTCTTTCCTGCGTTATCCCCTGAT
TCTGTGGATAACCGTATTACCGCCTTTGAGTGAGCTGATACCGCTCGCCGCAGCCGAACGACCGAGCGCA
GCGAGTCAGTGAGCGAGGAAGCGGAAGAGCGCCCAATACGCAAACCGCCTCTCCCCGCGCGTTGGCCGAT
TCATTAATGCAGCTGGCACGACAGGTTTCCCGACTGGAAAGCGGGCAGTGAGCGCAACGCAATTAATGTG
AGTTAGCTCACTCATTAGGCACCCCAGGCTTTACACTTTATGCTTCCGGCTCGTATGTTGTGTGGAATTG
TGAGCGGATAACAATTTCACACAGGAAACAGCTATGACCATGATTACGCCAAGCGCGCAATTAACCCTCA
CTAAAGGGAACAAAAGCTGGAGCTGCAAGCTTAATGTAGTCTTATGCAATACTCTTGTAGTCTTGCAACA
TGGTAACGATGAGTTAGCAACATGCCTTACAAGGAGAGAAAAAGCACCGTGCATGCCGATTGGTGGAAGT
AAGGTGGTACGATCGTGCCTTATTAGGAAGGCAACAGACGGGTCTGACATGGATTGGACGAACCACTGAA
TTGCCGCATTGCAGAGATATTGTATTTAAGTGCCTAGCTCGATACATAAACGGGTCTCTCTGGTTAGACC
AGATCTGAGCCTGGGAGCTCTCTGGCTAACTAGGGAACCCACTGCTTAAGCCTCAATAAAGCTTGCCTTG
AGTGCTTCAAGTAGTGTGTGCCCGTCTGTTGTGTGACTCTGGTAACTAGAGATCCCTCAGACCCTTTTAG
TCAGTGTGGAAAATCTCTAGCAGTGGCGCCCGAACAGGGACTTGAAAGCGAAAGGGAAACCAGAGGAGCT
CTCTCGACGCAGGACTCGGCTTGCTGAAGCGCGCACGGCAAGAGGCGAGGGGCGGCGACTGGTGAGTACG
CCAAAAATTTTGACTAGCGGAGGCTAGAAGGAGAGAGATGGGTGCGAGAGCGTCAGTATTAAGCGGGGGA
GAATTAGATCGCGATGGGAAAAAATTCGGTTAAGGCCAGGGGGAAAGAAAAAATATAAATTAAAACATAT
AGTATGGGCAAGCAGGGAGCTAGAACGATTCGCAGTTAATCCTGGCCTGTTAGAAACATCAGAAGGCTGT
AGACAAATACTGGGACAGCTACAACCATCCCTTCAGACAGGATCAGAAGAACTTAGATCATTATATAATA
CAGTAGCAACCCTCTATTGTGTGCATCAAAGGATAGAGATAAAAGACACCAAGGAAGCTTTAGACAAGAT
AGAGGAAGAGCAAAACAAAAGTAAGACCACCGCACAGCAAGCGGCCGCTGATCTTCAGACCTGGAGGAGG
AGATATGAGGGACAATTGGAGAAGTGAATTATATAAATATAAAGTAGTAAAAATTGAACCATTAGGAGTA
GCACCCACCAAGGCAAAGAGAAGAGTGGTGCAGAGAGAAAAAAGAGCAGTGGGAATAGGAGCTTTGTTCC
TTGGGTTCTTGGGAGCAGCAGGAAGCACTATGGGCGCAGCGTCAATGACGCTGACGGTACAGGCCAGACA
ATTATTGTCTGGTATAGTGCAGCAGCAGAACAATTTGCTGAGGGCTATTGAGGCGCAACAGCATCTGTTG
CAACTCACAGTCTGGGGCATCAAGCAGCTCCAGGCAAGAATCCTGGCTGTGGAAAGATACCTAAAGGATC
AACAGCTCCTGGGGATTTGGGGTTGCTCTGGAAAACTCATTTGCACCACTGCTGTGCCTTGGAATGCTAG
TTGGAGTAATAAATCTCTGGAACAGATTTGGAATCACACGACCTGGATGGAGTGGGACAGAGAAATTAAC
AATTACACAAGCTTAATACACTCCTTAATTGAAGAATCGCAAAACCAGCAAGAAAAGAATGAACAAGAAT
TATTGGAATTAGATAAATGGGCAAGTTTGTGGAATTGGTTTAACATAACAAATTGGCTGTGGTATATAAA
ATTATTCATAATGATAGTAGGAGGCTTGGTAGGTTTAAGAATAGTTTTTGCTGTACTTTCTATAGTGAAT
AGAGTTAGGCAGGGATATTCACCATTATCGTTTCAGACCCACCTCCCAACCCCGAGGGGACCCAGAGAGG
GCCTATTTCCCATGATTCCTTCATATTTGCATATACGATACAAGGCTGTTAGAGAGATAATTAGAATTAA
TTTGACTGTAAACACAAAGATATTAGTACAAAATACGTGACGTAGAAAGTAATAATTTCTTGGGTAGTTT
GCAGTTTTAAAATTATGTTTTAAAATGGACTATCATATGCTTACCGTAACTTGAAAGTATTTCGATTTCT
TGGCTTTATATATCTTGTGGAAAGGACGAAACACCGGAGACGACCGGTTTTTTGCGTCTCTGTTTCAGAG
CTACAGCAGAAATGCTGTAGCAAGTTGAAATAAGGCTAGTCCGTTATCAACTTGAAAAAGTGGCACCGAG
TCGGTGCTTTTTTGAATTCAAGCTTGGCGTAACTAGATCTTGAGACAAATGGCAGTATTCATCCACAATT
TTAAAAGAAAAGGGGGGATTGGGGGGTACAGTGCAGGGGAAAGAATAGTAGACATAATAGCAACAGACAT
ACAAACTAAAGAATTACAAAAACAAATTACAAAAATTCAAAATTTTCGGGTTTATTACAGGGACAGCAGA
GATCCACTTTGGCGCCGGCTCAGGGGGCCCGGGTGCAAAGATGGATAAAGTTTTAAACAGAGAGGAATCT
TTGCAGCTAATGGACCTTCTAGGTCTTGAAAGGAGTGGGAATTGGCTCCGGTGCCCGTCAGTGGGCAGAG
CGCACATCGCCCACAGTCCCCGAGAAGTTGGGGGGAGGGGTCGGCAATTGATCCGGTGCCTAGAGAAGGT
GGCGCGGGGTAAACTGGGAAAGTGATGTCGTGTACTGGCTCCGCCTTTTTCCCGAGGGTGGGGGAGAACC
GTATATAAGTGCAGTAGTCGCCGTGAACGTTCTTTTTCGCAACGGGTTTGCCGCCAGAACACAGGTAAGT
GCCGTGTGTGGTTCCCGCGGGCCTGGCCTCTTTACGGGTTATGGCCCTTGCGTGCCTTGAATTACTTCCA
CCTGGCTGCAGTACGTGATTCTTGATCCCGAGCTTCGGGTTGGAAGTGGGTGGGAGAGTTCGAGGCCTTG
CGCTTAAGGAGCCCCTTCGCCTCGTGCTTGAGTTGAGGCCTGGCCTGGGCGCTGGGGCCGCCGCGTGCGA
ATCTGGTGGCACCTTCGCGCCTGTCTCGCTGCTTTCGATAAGTCTCTAGCCATTTAAAATTTTTGATGAC
CTGCTGCGACGCTTTTTTTCTGGCAAGATAGTCTTGTAAATGCGGGCCAAGATCTGCACACTGGTATTTC
GGTTTTTGGGGCCGCGGGCGGCGACGGGGCCCGTGCGTCCCAGCGCACATGTTCGGCGAGGCGGGGCCTG
CGAGCGCGGCCACCGAGAATCGGACGGGGGTAGTCTCAAGCTGGCCGGCCTGCTCTGGTGCCTGGCCTCG
CGCCGCCGTGTATCGCCCCGCCCTGGGCGGCAAGGCTGGCCCGGTCGGCACCAGTTGCGTGAGCGGAAAG
ATGGCCGCTTCCCGGCCCTGCTGCAGGGAGCTCAAAATGGAGGACGCGGCGCTCGGGAGAGCGGGCGGGT
GAGTCACCCACACAAAGGAAAAGGGCCTTTCCGTCCTCAGCCGTCGCTTCATGTGACTCCACGGAGTACC
GGGCGCCGTCCAGGCACCTCGATTAGTTCTCGAGCTTTTGGAGTACGTCGTCTTTAGGTTGGGGGGAGGG
GTTTTATGCGATGGAGTTTCCCCACACTGAGTGGGTGGAGACTGAAGTTAGGCCAGCTTGGCACTTGATG
TAATTCTCCTTGGAATTTGCCCTTTTTGAGTTTGGATCTTGGTTCATTCTCAAGCCTCAGACAGTGGTTC
AAAGTTTTTTTCTTCCATTTCAGGTGTCGTGACGTACGGCCACCATGACCGAGTACAAGCCCACGGTGCG
CCTCGCCACCCGCGACGACGTCCCCAGGGCCGTACGCACCCTCGCCGCCGCGTTCGCCGACTACCCCGCC
ACGCGCCACACCGTCGATCCGGACCGCCACATCGAGCGGGTCACCGAGCTGCAAGAACTCTTCCTCACGC
GCGTCGGGCTCGACATCGGCAAGGTGTGGGTCGCGGACGACGGCGCCGCCGTGGCGGTCTGGACCACGCC
GGAGAGCGTCGAAGCGGGGGCGGTGTTCGCCGAGATCGGCCCGCGCATGGCCGAGTTGAGCGGTTCCCGG
CTGGCCGCGCAGCAACAGATGGAAG
Features (pLannotate 1.2.2; 29 found; start..end, strand, type, name):
    285..873     +  misc_feature   WPRE: woodchuck hepatitis virus posttranscriptional regulatory element
    869..1273    +  CDS            nef (fragment): NEF_HV112 - Experimental evidence at protein level: Swiss-Prot protein existence level 1. Extracellular Nef protein targets CD4(+) T-lymphocytes for apoptosis by interacting with CXCR4 surface receptors. From Human immunodeficiency virus type 1 group M subtype B (isolate PCV12) (HIV-1).
   1398..1578    +  LTR            5' LTR (truncated): truncated 5' long terminal repeat (LTR) from HIV-1
   1656..1777    +  polyA_signal   SV40 poly(A) signal: SV40 polyadenylation signal
   1817..1952    +  rep_origin     SV40 ori: SV40 origin of replication
   1973..1991    -  promoter       T7 promoter: promoter for bacteriophage T7 RNA polymerase
   1999..2154    +  CDS            lacZα (fragment): LacZα fragment of β-galactosidase; lacZ fragment
   2159..2587    +  rep_origin     f1 ori (sequence partly withheld): f1 bacteriophage origin of replication; arrow indicates direction of (+) strand synthesis
   2640..2744    +  promoter       AmpR promoter: bla
   2745..3605    +  CDS            AmpR: β-lactamase; bla; confers resistance to ampicillin, carbenicillin, and related antibiotics
   3776..4364    +  rep_origin     ori: high-copy-number ColE1/pMB1/pBR322/pUC origin of replication
   4547..4639    +  CDS            lacI (fragment): lac repressor; lacI; The lac repressor binds to the lac operator to inhibit transcription in E. coli. This inhibition can be relieved by adding lactose or isopropyl-β-D-thiogalactopyranoside (IPTG).
   4652..4673    +  protein_bind   CAP binding site: CAP binding activates transcription in the presence of cAMP. E. coli catabolite activator protein
   4688..4718    +  promoter       lac promoter: promoter for the E. coli lac operon
   4726..4742    +  protein_bind   lac operator: The lac repressor binds to the lac operator to inhibit transcription in E. coli. This inhibition can be relieved by adding lactose or isopropyl-β-D-thiogalactopyranoside (IPTG). lac repressor encoded by lacI
   4787..4805    +  promoter       T3 promoter: promoter for bacteriophage T3 RNA polymerase
   4833..5059    +  promoter       RSV promoter: Rous sarcoma virus enhancer/promoter
   5060..5240    +  LTR            5' LTR (truncated): truncated 5' long terminal repeat (LTR) from HIV-1
   5287..5412    +  misc_feature   HIV-1 Ψ: packaging signal of human immunodeficiency virus type 1
   5396..5759    +  CDS            HIV-1 gag (fragment): gag protein from human immunodeficiency virus 1; gag
   5905..6138    +  misc_feature   RRE: The Rev response element (RRE) of HIV-1 allows for Rev-dependent mRNA export from the nucleus to the cytoplasm.
   6515..6541    +  CDS            Rev (fragment): human immunodeficiency virus 1 (HIV-1) Rev protein; rev; enhances nuclear export of unspliced and incompletely spliced viral mRNAs
   6545..6785    +  promoter       U6 promoter: RNA polymerase III promoter for human U6 snRNA
   6846..6905    +  misc_RNA       gRNA scaffold (fragment): guide RNA scaffold for the Streptococcus pyogenes CRISPR/Cas9 system
   6967..7084    +  misc_feature   cPPT/CTS: central polypurine tract and central termination sequence of HIV-1
   7149..7215    +  CDS            small t antigen (fragment): SV40 (simian virus 40) small t antigen
   7241..7452    +  promoter       EF-1α core promoter: core promoter for human elongation factor EF-1α
   7453..8391    +  intron         EF-1α intron A: intron upstream of the start codon of human EF-1α
   8413..269     +  CDS            PuroR (fragment) (across the origin): puromycin N-acetyltransferase; pac from Streptomyces; confers resistance to puromycin
