[The description below was written by a language model from this plasmid's Addgene catalogue record and pLannotate feature annotations shown in this document.]
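Description:
pxpr_050-wt-ltr is a lentiviral guide RNA expression vector derived from the pxpr_050 backbone, modified so that the 3' long terminal repeat is functional rather than self-inactivating. No gene insert is recorded; the plasmid serves as an empty gRNA scaffold vector. It is propagated in E. coli through a high-copy ColE1/pUC-type origin with ampicillin selection (AmpR), and the backbone also carries an f1 origin, an SV40 origin and leftover lac, T3 and T7 cloning-vector elements.

The viral genome is transcribed in packaging cells from an RSV promoter fused to a truncated HIV-1 5' LTR. This is followed by the Ψ packaging signal with a gag fragment and by the Rev response element for Rev-dependent nuclear export. Within the transfer cassette, a human U6 RNA polymerase III promoter precedes a Streptococcus pyogenes Cas9 guide RNA scaffold, which is annotated as a fragment. A cPPT/CTS element lies downstream. An EF-1α core promoter with its intron A then drives puromycin N-acetyltransferase for selecting transduced mammalian cells. WPRE follows to enhance transcript expression.

The 3' LTR region is annotated only in part: a nef fragment sits directly after WPRE, followed by an element labelled as a truncated LTR and then an SV40 polyadenylation signal. This pattern is consistent with the catalogue statement that intact LTR sequence was restored, although the table does not explicitly mark a complete U3.

After integration, an intact LTR allows the provirus to be transcribed in full length, unlike a self-inactivating design. The associated work concerns CRISPR library screening to obtain HEK293-derived cell lines with improved lentiviral vector titers. The record does not spell out exactly how the intact LTR is used in that screen.
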