Addgene plasmid #182646: pxpr_050-wt-ltr
Purpose: lentiviral expression of gRNA scaffold, contains intact LTR
Depositing lab: Jakob Reiser. Depositing organization: FDA, Center for Biologics Evaluation and Research (CBER). Publication: CRISPR library screening to develop HEK293-derived cell lines with improved lentiviral vector titers. Iaffaldano BJ, Marino MP, Reiser J. Front Genome Ed. 2023 Jul 13;5:1218328. doi: 10.3389/fgeed.2023.1218328. eCollection 2023. PubMed 37520398.
Backbone
  Vector backbone: pxpr_050
  Modifications to backbone: Added functional 3'-LTR sequence
  Vector type: Mammalian Expression, Lentiviral
  Selectable markers: Puromycin
Growth in bacteria
  Bacterial resistance: Ampicillin, 100 μg/mL
  Growth temperature: 37°C
  Growth strain: NEB Stable
  Copy number: Unknown
Gene/Insert
  Gene/Insert name: None
  Species: Synthetic
Terms and licenses: Academic/Nonprofit Terms; Industry Terms: Not Available to Industry
How to cite: pxpr_050-wt-ltr was a gift from Jakob Reiser (Addgene plasmid # 182646 ; http://n2t.net/addgene:182646 ; RRID:Addgene_182646)
